>Addgene plasmid #197816 | pJMC-1-BsaI | addgene full sequence | sequence record 390308 | Addgene NGS Result
GTCAGTGAGCGAGGAAGCGGAAGAGCGCCCACCTGCTTTTACCGTGAGACCAACAACAAGGTCTCTAGTG
AGCCTTTTGCAGGTGTGATGAAAAGCCTTAGGGTCAGGTGGCACTTTTCGGGGAAATGTGCGATGAACCC
CTATTTGTTTATTTTTCTAAATACATTCAAATATGTATCCGCTAATGAGACAATAACCCTGATAAATGCT
TCAATTATATTGAAAAAGGAAGAGTATGAGTATCCAACATTTCCGTGTCGCCCTTATTCCCTTTTTTGCG
GCCTTCTGCCTTCCTGTTTTTGCTCACCCAGAAACGCTGGTGAAAGTAAAAGATGCTGAAGATCAGTTGG
GTGCCCGAGTGGGTTACATTGAACTGGATCTCAACAGCGGCAAAATCTTAGAGAGTTTTCGCCCCGAAGA
ACGCTTCCCAATGATGAGCACTTTCAAAGTTCTGCTATGTGGCGCGGTGTTATCCCGTATTGATGCTGGG
CAAGAGCAACTCGGTCGCCGCATACACTATTCTCAGAATGACTTGGTTGAGTATTCACCAGTCACAGAAA
AGCATCTTACGGATGGCATGACAGTAAGAGAATTATGTAGTGCTGCCATAACCATGAGTGATAACACTGC
GGCCAACTTACTTCTGACAACGATTGGAGGACCGAAGGAGCTAACCGCTTTTTTGCACAACATGGGGGAT
CATGTAACTCGCCTTGATCGTTGGGAACCGGAGCTGAATGAAGCCATACCAAACGACGAGCGTGACACCA
CGATGCCTGTAGCAATGGCAACAACTCTCCGCAAACTATTAACTGGCGAACTACTTACTCTTGCTTCACG
CCAGCAACTCATTGACTGGATGGAGGCGGACAAAGTTGCAGGACCACTTCTGCGCTCGGCACTTCCGGCT
GGCTGGTTTATTGCTGATAAATCTGGAGCCGGTGAGCGTGGCTCTCGCGGTATCATTGCAGCACTGGGGC
CAGATGGTAAGCCCTCCCGTATCGTAGTTATCTACACGACGGGGAGTCAGGCAACTATGGATGAACGAAA
TAGACAGATCGCTGAGATAGGTGCCTCACTGATTAAGCATTGGTAACTGTCAGACGAAGGGAAATAAATA
GTAGCCCGCCTGATGTGCGGGCTTTTTTTTGGTGGTGGTTACCAGTGTCGCTTAGCTACCGTAGGTCCTC
TTAGGCGGTCCGATTAGCGACATAGTCATCAATGCCTTGACGGCAAAATCCCTTAACGTGAGTTTTCGTT
CCACTGAGCGTCAGACCCCGTAGAAAAGATCAAAGGATCTTCTTGAGATCCTTTTTTTCTGCGCGTAATC
TGCTGCTTGCAAACAAAAAAACCACCGCTACCAGCGGTGGTTTGTTTGCCGGATCAAGAGCTACTAACTC
TTTTTCCGAATGTAACTGGCTTCAGCAGAGCGCAGATACCAAATACTGTTCTTCTAGTGTAGCCGTAGTT
AGGCCACCACTTCAAGAACTCTGTAGCACCGCCTACATACCTCGCTCTGCTAATCCTGTTACCAGTGGCT
GCTGCCAGTGGCGATAAGTCGTGTCTTACCGGGTTGGACTCAAGACGATAGTTACCGGATAAGGCGCAGC
GGTCGGGCTGAACGGGGGGTTCGTGCTCACAGCCCAGCTTGGAGCGAACGACCTACACCGAACTGAGATA
CCTACAGCGTGAGCTATGAGAAAGCGCCACGCTTCCCGAAGGGAGAAAGGCGGACAGGTATCCGGTAAGC
GGCAGGGTCGGAACAGGAGAGCGCACGAGGGAGCTTCCAGGGGGAAACGCCTGGTATCTTTATAGTCCTG
TCGGGTTTCGCCACCTCTTACTTGAGCGTCGATTTTTGTGATGCTCGTCAGGGGGGCGGAGCCTATGGAA
AAACGCCAGCAACGCGGCCTTTTTACGGTTCCTGGCCTTTTGCTGGCCTTTTGCTCACATGTTCTTTCCT
GCGTTATCCCCTGATTCTGTGGATAACCGTATTACCGCCTTTGAGTGAGCTGATACCGCTCGCCGCAGCC
GAACGACCGAGCGCAGCGA
Features (pLannotate 1.2.2; 4 found; start..end, strand, type, name):
      1..23      +  rep_origin     RSF ori (fragment): Plasmids containing the RSF 1030 origin of replication can be propagated in E. coli cells that contain additional plasmids with compatible origins.
    135..235     +  promoter       AmpR promoter: bla
    236..1096    +  CDS            AmpR: β-lactamase; bla; confers resistance to ampicillin, carbenicillin, and related antibiotics
   1303..1891    +  rep_origin     ori: high-copy-number ColE1/pMB1/pBR322/pUC origin of replication
