[The description below was written by a language model from this plasmid's Addgene catalogue record and pLannotate feature annotations shown in this document.]
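Description:
pJMC-1-BsaI is a small, empty cloning module of about 2 kb from an extensible vector toolkit and parts library built for plant genome engineering. The record describes it as a "Level 1 module 1 with BsaI expansion point". This places it in the first position of a hierarchical, modular assembly scheme. BsaI is a type IIS restriction enzyme commonly used in Golden Gate-style cloning, so the expansion point is presumably the site where parts or additional modules can be inserted. The catalogue lists no insert. The backbone is self-made and otherwise unspecified, and the vector type is not stated.

The annotated features consist almost entirely of bacterial maintenance functions. These are the AmpR promoter driving the β-lactamase (bla) coding sequence for ampicillin selection and a high-copy ColE1/pUC-type origin of replication, which fits the recorded high copy number and propagation in E. coli. A 23-nt match to the RSF1030 origin is also annotated at the start of the sequence. It is only a fragment and is unlikely to be a functional second replicon. The feature table marks no promoter, coding sequence, terminator, reporter or plant-specific element, and the BsaI sites and any flanking assembly overhangs are not annotated either. The exact layout of the expansion point therefore cannot be described from this record.

The plasmid is best understood as a minimal acceptor or placeholder module. Users would load it with their own parts and then combine it with other modules in higher-level assemblies destined for plant transformation vectors.
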