Addgene plasmid #197816: pJMC-1-BsaI
Purpose: Level 1 module 1 with BsaI expansion point
Depositing lab: Daniel Voytas. Depositing organization: University of Minnesota. Publication: An extensible vector toolkit and parts library for advanced engineering of plant genomes. Chamness JC, Kumar J, Cruz AJ, Rhuby E, Holum MJ, Cody JP, Tibebu R, Gamo ME, Starker CG, Zhang F, Voytas DF. Plant Genome. 2023 Mar 9:e20312. doi: 10.1002/tpg2.20312. PubMed 36896468.
Backbone
  Vector backbone: Unspecified
  Backbone manufacturer: Self-made
  Vector type: Unspecified
Growth in bacteria
  Bacterial resistance: Ampicillin, 100 μg/mL
  Growth temperature: 37°C
  Growth strain: DH5alpha
  Copy number: High Copy
Gene/Insert
  Gene/Insert name: None
  Species: Synthetic
  Cloning method: Restriction Enzyme; 5′ cloning site Unknown (unknown if destroyed)
Terms and licenses: Academic/Nonprofit Terms; Industry Terms: Not Available to Industry
Depositor comments: Please visit https://www.biorxiv.org/content/10.1101/2022.10.15.511792v1 for bioRxiv preprint.
How to cite: pJMC-1-BsaI was a gift from Daniel Voytas (Addgene plasmid # 197816 ; http://n2t.net/addgene:197816 ; RRID:Addgene_197816)
